Addgene plasmid #54501: EGFP-Peroxisomes-0
Purpose: (Empty Backbone) Localization: Peroxisomes, Excitation: 488, Emission: 507
Depositing lab: Michael Davidson. Depositing organization: Florida State University, Tallahassee. Publication: Fluorescent protein tracking and detection: fluorescent protein structure and color variants. Rizzo MA, Davidson MW, Piston DW. Cold Spring Harb Protoc. 2009 Dec;2009(12):pdb.top63. doi: 10.1101/pdb.top63. PubMed 20150100.
Backbone
  Vector backbone: EGFP-Peroxisomes
  Backbone size w/o insert (bp): 4800
  Vector type: Mammalian Expression
  Selectable markers: Neomycin (select with G418)
  Backbone size (bp): 4800
  Tag / fusion protein: Peroximal Targeting Signal 1 (PTS1) (C terminal on backbone); EGFP (C terminal on backbone)
Growth in bacteria
  Bacterial resistance: Kanamycin, 50 μg/mL
  Growth temperature: 37°C
  Growth strain: DH5alpha
  Copy number: High Copy
Gene/Insert
  Gene/Insert name: EGFP-Peroxisomes
  Tag / fusion protein: Peroxisomal Targeting Signal 1 (PTS1; Ser-Lys-Leu) (C terminal on insert)
Terms and licenses: Academic/Nonprofit Terms; Industry Terms
Depositor comments: . Excitation = 488; Emission = 507
How to cite: EGFP-Peroxisomes-0 was a gift from Michael Davidson (Addgene plasmid # 54501 ; http://n2t.net/addgene:54501 ; RRID:Addgene_54501)
