[The description below was written by a language model from this plasmid's Addgene catalogue record and pLannotate feature annotations shown in this document.]
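Description:
EGFP-Peroxisomes-0 is a mammalian expression plasmid of about 4.7–4.8 kb, built on an EGFP-N1-style layout, that produces a green fluorescent marker for peroxisomes. It is listed as an empty backbone. The human cytomegalovirus immediate early enhancer and promoter sit upstream of a multiple cloning site, followed by the EGFP coding sequence and an SV40 polyadenylation signal. According to the catalogue fields, EGFP carries a C-terminal peroxisomal targeting signal 1 (PTS1), the tripeptide Ser-Lys-Leu. This signal is recognised by the peroxisomal import machinery and directs the folded fluorescent protein into the peroxisomal matrix. The automated feature table does not annotate this short signal separately. The small "large T antigen" fragment it reports lies next to the SV40 poly(A) signal and is probably part of that SV40-derived terminator region rather than an expressed element. The brief ble and bGH poly(A) fragments likewise look like incidental matches.

The plasmid replicates in E. coli from a high-copy ColE1/pUC-type origin, and it also carries an f1 phage origin, which allows single-stranded DNA production. A single NeoR/KanR gene (Tn5 aminoglycoside phosphotransferase) serves both hosts. A bacterial bla-type promoter drives it for kanamycin selection in bacteria, and the SV40 enhancer/early promoter drives it for G418 selection of stably transfected mammalian cells, with the HSV TK polyadenylation signal terminating the transcript.

The construct is used for transient or stable transfection to label peroxisomes in live or fixed cells for fluorescence microscopy, with recorded excitation and emission of 488 and 507 nm. The upstream cloning site would in principle allow a sequence to be fused ahead of EGFP-PTS1, although the record does not describe that use.
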