Features (pLannotate 1.2.2; 15 found; start..end, strand, type, name):
      1..304     +  enhancer       CMV enhancer: human cytomegalovirus immediate early enhancer
    305..508     +  promoter       CMV promoter: human cytomegalovirus (CMV) immediate early promoter
    531..611     +  misc_feature   MCS: multiple cloning site
    619..1335    +  CDS            EGFP: EGFP is a basic (constitutively fluorescent) green fluorescent protein published in 1996, derived from Aequorea victoria. It is reported to be a rapidly-maturing weak dimer with moderate acid sensitivity.
   1362..1445    +  CDS            large T antigen (fragment): large T antigen from SV40 (simian virus 40)
   1468..1589    +  polyA_signal   SV40 poly(A) signal: SV40 polyadenylation signal
   1623..2051    -  rep_origin     f1 ori (sequence partly withheld): f1 bacteriophage origin of replication; arrow indicates direction of (+) strand synthesis
   2078..2182    +  promoter       AmpR promoter: bla
   2184..2541    +  promoter       SV40 promoter: SV40 enhancer and early promoter
   2576..3370    +  CDS            NeoR/KanR: aminoglycoside phosphotransferase from Tn5; aph(3')-II (or nptII); confers resistance to neomycin, kanamycin, and G418 (Geneticin®)
   3391..3543    +  CDS            ble (fragment): BLE_KLEPN - Experimental evidence at protein level: Swiss-Prot protein existence level 1. Binding protein with a strong affinity to the bleomycin family of antibiotics. Binds to CL990; an antimitotic-antibiotic compound. From Klebsiella pneumoniae.
   3602..3649    +  polyA_signal   HSV TK poly(A) signal: herpes simplex virus thymidine kinase polyadenylation signal (Cole and Stacy, 1985)
   3740..3756    -  polyA_signal   bGH poly(A) signal (fragment): bovine growth hormone polyadenylation signal
   3978..4566    +  rep_origin     ori: high-copy-number ColE1/pMB1/pBR322/pUC origin of replication
   4681..4740    +  enhancer       CMV enhancer (fragment): human cytomegalovirus immediate early enhancer
>Addgene plasmid #54501 | EGFP-Peroxisomes-0 | addgene full sequence | sequence record 474297 | Addgene NGS Result
CGTTACATAACTTACGGTAAATGGCCCGCCTGGCTGACCGCCCAACGACCCCCGCCCATTGACGTCAATA
ATGACGTATGTTCCCATAGTAACGCCAATAGGGACTTTCCATTGACGTCAATGGGTGGAGTATTTACGGT
AAACTGCCCACTTGGCAGTACATCAAGTGTATCATATGCCAAGTACGCCCCCTATTGACGTCAATGACGG
TAAATGGCCCGCCTGGCATTATGCCCAGTACATGACCTTATGGGACTTTCCTACTTGGCAGTACATCTAC
GTATTAGTCATCGCTATTACCATGGTGATGCGGTTTTGGCAGTACATCAATGGGCGTGGATAGCGGTTTG
ACTCACGGGGATTTCCAAGTCTCCACCCCATTGACGTCAATGGGAGTTTGTTTTGGCACCAAAATCAACG
GGACTTTCCAAAATGTCGTAACAACTCCGCCCCATTGACGCAAATGGGCGGTAGGCGTGTACGGTGGGAG
GTCTATATAAGCAGAGCTGGTTTAGTGAACCGTCAGATCCGCTAGCGCTACCGGACTCAGATCTCGAGCT
CAAGCTTCGAATTCTGCAGTCGACGGTACCGCGGGCCCGGGATCCACCGGTCGCCACCATGGTGAGCAAG
GGCGAGGAGCTGTTCACCGGGGTGGTGCCCATCCTGGTCGAGCTGGACGGCGACGTAAACGGCCACAAGT
TCAGCGTGTCCGGCGAGGGCGAGGGCGATGCCACCTACGGCAAGCTGACCCTGAAGTTCATCTGCACCAC
CGGCAAGCTGCCCGTGCCCTGGCCCACCCTCGTGACCACCCTGACCTACGGCGTGCAGTGCTTCAGCCGC
TACCCCGACCACATGAAGCAGCACGACTTCTTCAAGTCCGCCATGCCCGAAGGCTACGTCCAGGAGCGCA
CCATCTTCTTCAAGGACGACGGCAACTACAAGACCCGCGCCGAGGTGAAGTTCGAGGGCGACACCCTGGT
GAACCGCATCGAGCTGAAGGGCATCGACTTCAAGGAGGACGGCAACATCCTGGGGCACAAGCTGGAGTAC
AACTACAACAGCCACAACGTCTATATCATGGCCGACAAGCAGAAGAACGGCATCAAGGTGAACTTCAAGA
TCCGCCACAACATCGAGGACGGCAGCGTGCAGCTCGCCGACCACTACCAGCAGAACACCCCCATCGGCGA
CGGCCCCGTGCTGCTGCCCGACAACCACTACCTGAGCACCCAGTCCGCCCTGAGCAAAGACCCCAACGAG
AAGCGCGATCACATGGTCCTGCTGGAGTTCGTGACCGCCGCCGGGATCACTCTCGGCATGGACGAGCTGT
ACAAGTCCAAGCTGTAGCGGCCGCGACTCTAGATCATAATCAGCCATACCACATTTGTAGAGGTTTTACT
TGCTTTAAAAAACCTCCCACACCTCCCCCTGAACCTGAAACATAAAATGAATGCAATTGTTGTTGTTAAC
TTGTTTATTGCAGCTTATAATGGTTACAAATAAAGCAATAGCATCACAAATTTCACAAATAAAGCATTTT
TTTCACTGCATTCTAGTTGTGGTTTGTCCAAACTCATCAATGTATCTTAAGGCGTAAATTGTAAGCGTTA
ATATTTTGTTAAAATTCGCGTTAAATTTTTGTTAAATCAGCTCATTTTTTAACCAATAGGCCGAAATCGG
CAAAATCCCTTATAAATCAAAAGAATAGACCGAGATAGGGT
[37 nt withheld, positions 1722-1758]
AAAGAACGTGGACTCCAACGTCAAAGG
[49 nt withheld, positions 1786-1834]
T
[91 nt withheld, positions 1836-1926]
G
[124 nt withheld, positions 1928-2051]
CAGGTGGCACTTTTCGGGGAAATGTGCGCGGAACCCCTATTTGTTTATTTTTCTAAATACATTCAAATAT
GTATCCGCTCATGAGACAATAACCCTGATAAATGCTTCAATAATATTGAAAAAGGAAGAGTCCTGAGGCG
GAAAGAACCAGCTGTGGAATGTGTGTCAGTTAGGGTGTGGAAAGTCCCCAGGCTCCCCAGCAGGCAGAAG
TATGCAAAGCATGCATCTCAATTAGTCAGCAACCAGGTGTGGAAAGTCCCCAGGCTCCCCAGCAGGCAGA
AGTATGCAAAGCATGCATCTCAATTAGTCAGCAACCATAGTCCCGCCCCTAACTCCGCCCATCCCGCCCC
TAACTCCGCCCAGTTCCGCCCATTCTCCGCCCCATGGCTGACTAATTTTTTTTATTTATGCAGAGGCCGA
GGCCGCCTCGGCCTCTGAGCTATTCCAGAAGTAGTGAGGAGGCTTTTTTGGAGGCCTAGGCTTTTGCAAA
GATCGATCAAGAGACAGGATGAGGATCGTTTCGCATGATTGAACAAGATGGATTGCACGCAGGTTCTCCG
GCCGCTTGGGTGGAGAGGCTATTCGGCTATGACTGGGCACAACAGACAATCGGCTGCTCTGATGCCGCCG
TGTTCCGGCTGTCAGCGCAGGGGCGCCCGGTTCTTTTTGTCAAGACCGACCTGTCCGGTGCCCTGAATGA
ACTGCAAGACGAGGCAGCGCGGCTATCGTGGCTGGCCACGACGGGCGTTCCTTGCGCAGCTGTGCTCGAC
GTTGTCACTGAAGCGGGAAGGGACTGGCTGCTATTGGGCGAAGTGCCGGGGCAGGATCTCCTGTCATCTC
ACCTTGCTCCTGCCGAGAAAGTATCCATCATGGCTGATGCAATGCGGCGGCTGCATACGCTTGATCCGGC
TACCTGCCCATTCGACCACCAAGCGAAACATCGCATCGAGCGAGCACGTACTCGGATGGAAGCCGGTCTT
GTCGATCAGGATGATCTGGACGAAGAGCATCAGGGGCTCGCGCCAGCCGAACTGTTCGCCAGGCTCAAGG
CGAGCATGCCCGACGGCGAGGATCTCGTCGTGACCCATGGCGATGCCTGCTTGCCGAATATCATGGTGGA
AAATGGCCGCTTTTCTGGATTCATCGACTGTGGCCGGCTGGGTGTGGCGGACCGCTATCAGGACATAGCG
TTGGCTACCCGTGATATTGCTGAAGAGCTTGGCGGCGAATGGGCTGACCGCTTCCTCGTGCTTTACGGTA
TCGCCGCTCCCGATTCGCAGCGCATCGCCTTCTATCGCCTTCTTGACGAGTTCTTCTGAGCGGGACTCTG
GGGTTCGAAATGACCGACCAAGCGACGCCCAACCTGCCATCACGAGATTTCGATTCCACCGCCGCCTTCT
ATGAAAGGTTGGGCTTCGGAATCGTTTTCCGGGACGCCGGCTGGATGATCCTCCAGCGCGGGGATCTCAT
GCTGGAGTTCTTCGCCCACCCTAGGGGGAGGCTAACTGAAACACGGAAGGAGACAATACCGGAAGGAACC
CGCGCTATGACGGCAATAAAAAGACAGAATAAAACGCACGGTGTTGGGTCGTTTGTTCATAAACGCGGGG
TTCGGTCCCAGGGCTGGCACTCTGTCGATACCCCACCGAGACCCCATTGGGGCCAATACGCCCGCGTTTC
TTCCTTTTCCCCACCCCACCCCCCAAGTTCGGGTGAAGGCCCAGGGCTCGCAGCCAACGTCGGGGCGGCA
GGCCCTGCCATAGCCTCAGGTTACTCATATATACTTTAGATTGATTTAAAACTTCATTTTTAATTTAAAA
GGATCTAGGTGAAGATCCTTTTTGATAATCTCATGACCAAAATCCCTTAACGTGAGTTTTCGTTCCACTG
AGCGTCAGACCCCGTAGAAAAGATCAAAGGATCTTCTTGAGATCCTTTTTTTCTGCGCGTAATCTGCTGC
TTGCAAACAAAAAAACCACCGCTACCAGCGGTGGTTTGTTTGCCGGATCAAGAGCTACCAACTCTTTTTC
CGAAGGTAACTGGCTTCAGCAGAGCGCAGATACCAAATACTGTTCTTCTAGTGTAGCCGTAGTTAGGCCA
CCACTTCAAGAACTCTGTAGCACCGCCTACATACCTCGCTCTGCTAATCCTGTTACCAGTGGCTGCTGCC
AGTGGCGATAAGTCGTGTCTTACCGGGTTGGACTCAAGACGATAGTTACCGGATAAGGCGCAGCGGTCGG
GCTGAACGGGGGGTTCGTGCACACAGCCCAGCTTGGAGCGAACGACCTACACCGAACTGAGATACCTACA
GCGTGAGCTATGAGAAAGCGCCACGCTTCCCGAAGGGAGAAAGGCGGACAGGTATCCGGTAAGCGGCAGG
GTCGGAACAGGAGAGCGCACGAGGGAGCTTCCAGGGGGAAACGCCTGGTATCTTTATAGTCCTGTCGGGT
TTCGCCACCTCTGACTTGAGCGTCGATTTTTGTGATGCTCGTCAGGGGGGCGGAGCCTATGGAAAAACGC
CAGCAACGCGGCCTTTTTACGGTTCCTGGCCTTTTGCTGGCCTTTTGCTCACATGTTCTTTCCTGCGTTA
TCCCCTGATTCTGTGGATAACCGTATTACCGCCATGCATTAGTTATTAATAGTAATCAATTACGGGGTCA
TTAGTTCATAGCCCATATATGGAGTTCCG
