>Addgene plasmid #54501 | EGFP-Peroxisomes-0 | depositor partial sequence | sequence record 84898 | insert sequence
AAATGTCGTAACAACTCCGCCCCATTGACGCAAATGGGCGGTAGGCGTGTACGGTGGGAGGTCTATATAA
GCAGAGCTGGTTTAGTGAACCGTCAGATCCGCTAGCGCTACCGGACTCAGATCTCGAGCTCAAGCTTCGA
ATTCTGCAGTCGACGGTACCGCGGGCCCGGGATCCACCGGTCGCCACCATGGTGAGCAAGGGCGAGGAGC
TGTTCACCGGGGTGGTGCCCATCCTGGTCGAGCTGGACGGCGACGTAAACGGCCACAAGTTCAGCGTGTC
CGGCGAGGGCGAGGGCGATGCCACCTACGGCAAGCTGACCCTGAAGTTCATCTGCACCACCGGCAAGCTG
CCCGTGCCCTGGCCCACCCTCGTGACCACCCTGACCTACGGCGTGCAGTGCTTCAGCCGCTACCCCGACC
ACATGAAGCAGCACGACTTCTTCAAGTCCGCCATGCCCGAAGGCTACGTCCAGGAGCGCACCATCTTCTT
CAAGGACGACGGCAACTACAAGACCCGCGCCGAGGTGAAGTTCGAGGGCGACACCCTGGTGAACCGCATC
GAGCTGAAGGGCATCGACTTCAAGGAGGACGGCAACATCCTGGGGCACAAGCTGGAGTACAACTACAACA
GCCACAACGTCTATATCATGGCCGACAAGCAGAAGAACGGCATCAAGGTGAACTTCAAGATCCGCCACAA
CATCGAGGACGGCAGCGTGCAGCTCGCCGACCACTACCAGCAGAACACCCCCATCGGCGACGGCCCCGTG
CTGCTGCCCGACAACCACTACCTGAGCACCCAGTCCGCCCTGAGCAAAGACCCCAACGAGAAGCGCGATC
ACATGGTCCTGCTGGAGTTCGTGACCGCCGCCGGGATCACTCTCGGCATGGACGAGCTGTACAAGTCCAA
GCTGTAGCGGCCGCGACTCTAGATCATAATCAGCCATACCACATTTGTAGAGGTTTTACTTGCTTTAAAA
AACCTCCCACACCTCCCCCTGAACCTGAAACATAAAATGAATGCAATTGTTGTTGTTAACTTGTTTATTG
