>Addgene plasmid #54501 | EGFP-Peroxisomes-0 | addgene partial sequence | sequence record 93210 | CMV-F 5'-CGCAAATGGGCGGTAGGCGTG-3'
AGTGAACCGTCAGATCCGCTAGCGCTACCGGACTCAGATCTCGAGCTCAAGCTTCGAATTCTGCAGTCGA
CGGTACCGCGGGCCCGGGATCCACCGGTCGCCACCATGGTGAGCAAGGGCGAGGAGCTGTTCACCGGGGT
GGTGCCCATCCTGGTCGAGCTGGACGGCGACGTAAACGGCCACAAGTTCAGCGTGTCCGGCGAGGGCGAG
GGCGATGCCACCTACGGCAAGCTGACCCTGAAGTTCATCTGCACCACCGGCAAGCTGCCCGTGCCCTGGC
CCACCCTCGTGACCACCCTGACCTACGGCGTGCAGTGCTTCAGCCGCTACCCCGACCACATGAAGCAGCA
CGACTTCTTCAAGTCCGCCATGCCCGAAGGCTACGTCCAGGAGCGCACCATCTTCTTCAAGGACGACGGC
AACTACAAGACCCGCGCCGAGGTGAAGTTCGAGGGCGACACCCTGGTGAACCGCATCGAGCTGAAGGGCA
TCGACTTCAAGGAGGACGGCAACATCCTGGGGCACAAGCTGGAGTACAACTACAACAGCCACAACGTCTA
TATCATGGCCGACAAGCAGAAGAACGGCATCAAGGTGAACTTCAAGATCCGCCACAACATCGAGGACGGC
AGCGTGCAGCTCGCCGACCACTACCAGCAGAACACCCCCATCGGCGACGGCCCCGTGCTGCTGCCCGACA
ACCACTACCTGAGCACCCAGTCCGCCCTGAGCAAAGACCCCAACGAGAAGCGCGATCACATGGTCCTGCT
GGAGTTCGTGACCGCCGCCGGGATCACTCTCGGCATGGACGAGCTGTACAAGTCCAAGCTGTAGCGGCCG
CGACTCTAGATCATAATCAGCCATACCACATTTGTAGAGGTT
